>Addgene plasmid #152935 | pGBW-m4133766 | depositor full sequence | sequence record 295947 | Full Sequence
CACCATGGCCGAAAATGTCACTGGCTTATTTAAGGATTGCAGTAAAGTGATCACAGGGTTGCACCCGACC
CAAGCGCCTACGCATCTTTCAGTAGACACCAAGTTCAAAACTGAGGGACTCTGTGTGGACATACCAGGTA
TTCCCAAGGATATGACATACAGACGCCTGATCTCGATGATGGGCTTCAAGATGAACTATCAGGTTAACGG
TTACCCCAATATGTTTATTACCCGAGAGGAAGCTATCCGGCACGTGCGTGCCTGGATAGGGTTTGACGTC
GAGGGCTGTCATGCAACTAGGGAAGCTGTAGGAACAAATCTGCCACTGCAACTCGGCTTCTCTACCGGAG
TCAACCTAGTTGCCGTGCCTACCGGGTATGTGGATACACCAAACAATACTGATTTTAGCAGAGTCTCCGC
AAAACCCCCTCCCGGGGACCAGTTCAAACACTTGATCCCCCTGATGTACAAGGGTTTACCATGGAACGTG
GTGCGGATTAAAATAGTTCAGATGCTCAGCGACACACTGAAGAATTTAAGTGATAGAGTTGTGTTTGTAC
TTTGGGCCCATGGCTTCGAGCTGACCTCTATGAAGTATTTCGTTAAAATTGGACCCGAACGAACGTGCTG
CCTGTGTGACCGGAGGGCGACGTGTTTCTCAACTGCTTCCGATACCTATGCCTGCTGGCACCATAGCATC
GGCTTTGATTACGTGTACAACCCTTTTATGATTGACGTGCAGCAGTGGGGATTCACTGGGAACCTACAGT
CGAATCACGATCTTTACTGTCAGGTCCATGGGAACGCACACGTTGCTAGCTGCGACGCAATCATGACACG
TTGCCTTGCTGTCCACGAGTGTTTTGTGAAACGAGTGGACTGGACTATTGAGTATCCTATCATTGGCGAC
GAACTGAAGATAAATGCGGCTTGTAGGAAGGTGCAGCATATGGTCGTCAAAGCCGCCCTCTTAGCTGATA
AGTTCCCGGTCCTGCACGATATTGGCAATCCAAAGGCCATCAAATGCGTACCCCAGGCAGATGTTGAGTG
GAAGTTTTACGACGCGCAACCATGCTCCGATAAGGCCTATAAAATCGAAGAGCTCTTCTACAGTTATGCC
ACCCATTCTGACAAGTTTACCGACGGTGTGTGTTTGTTTTGGAATTGCAACGTGGATCGCTACCCTGCAA
ACTCTATCGTTTGTCGCTTCGACACACGCGTATTGTCCAATCTGAATCTACCCGGATGCGACGGAGGTTC
ACTGTATGTGAACAAGCACGCCTTCCACACCCCCGCATTCGATAAATCCGCCTTTGTCAACCTTAAACAA
TTACCTTTCTTTTACTACAGCGACTCTCCTTGCGAATCCCATGGAAAGCAAGTAGTGAGTGATATCGATT
ACGTCCCACTCAAAAGTGCAACATGTATTACGAGATGCAATCTCGGTGGTGCAGTCTGTAGACACCATGC
CAATGAATATCGGCTGTATTTGGACGCCTATAACATGATGATTTCAGCTGGCTTCTCTCTTTGGGTTTAC
AAGCAGTTTGACACGTATAATCTGTGGAACACCTTTACAAGGCTGCAAGAAAACCTTTACTTTCAGTCGC
ACCATCACCATCACCATTAAGGATCCGCAGGCCTCTGCTAGCTTGACTGACTGAGATACAGCGTACCTTC
AGCTCACAGACATGATAAGATACATTGATGAGTTTGGACAAACCACAACTAGAATGCAGTGAAAAAAATG
CTTTATTTGTGAAATTTGTGATGCTATTGCTTTATTTGTAACCATTATAAGCTGCAATAAACAAGTTAAC
AACAACAATTGCATTCATTTTATGTTTCAGGTTCAGGGGGAGGTGTGGGAGGTTTTTTAAAGCAAGTAAA
ACCTCTACAAATGTGGTATTGGCCCATCTCTATCGGTATCGTAGCATAACCCCTTGGGGCCTCTAAACGG
GTCTTGAGGGGTTTTTTGTGCCCCTCGGGCCGGATTGCTATCTACCGGCATTGGCGCAGAAAAAAATGCC
TGATGCGACGCTGCGCGTCTTATACTCCCACATATGCCAGATTCAGCAACGGATACGGCTTCCCCAACTT
GCCCACTTCCATACGTGTCCTCCTTACCAGAAATTTATCCTTAAGGTCGTCAGCTATCCTGCAGGCGATC
TCTCGATTTCGATCAAGACATTCCTTTAATGGTCTTTTCTGGACACCACTAGGGGTCAGAAGTAGTTCAT
CAAACTTTCTTCCCTCCCTAATCTCATTGGTTACCTTGGGCTATCGAAACTTAATTAACCAGTCAAGTCA
GCTACTTGGCGAGATCGACTTGTCTGGGTTTCGACTACGCTCAGAATTGCGTCAGTCAAGTTCGATCTGG
TCCTTGCTATTGCACCCGTTCTCCGATTACGAGTTTCATTTAAATCATGTGAGCAAAAGGCCAGCAAAAG
GCCAGGAACCGTAAAAAGGCCGCGTTGCTGGCGTTTTTCCATAGGCTCCGCCCCCCTGACGAGCATCACA
AAAATCGACGCTCAAGTCAGAGGTGGCGAAACCCGACAGGACTATAAAGATACCAGGCGTTTCCCCCTGG
AAGCTCCCTCGTGCGCTCTCCTGTTCCGACCCTGCCGCTTACCGGATACCTGTCCGCCTTTCTCCCTTCG
GGAAGCGTGGCGCTTTCTCATAGCTCACGCTGTAGGTATCTCAGTTCGGTGTAGGTCGTTCGCTCCAAGC
TGGGCTGTGTGCACGAACCCCCCGTTCAGCCCGACCGCTGCGCCTTATCCGGTAACTATCGTCTTGAGTC
CAACCCGGTAAGACACGACTTATCGCCACTGGCAGCAGCCACTGGTAACAGGATTAGCAGAGCGAGGTAT
GTAGGCGGTGCTACAGAGTTCTTGAAGTGGTGGCCTAACTACGGCTACACTAGAAGAACAGTATTTGGTA
TCTGCGCTCTGCTGAAGCCAGTTACCTTCGGAAAAAGAGTTGGTAGCTCTTGATCCGGCAAACAAACCAC
CGCTGGTAGCGGTGGTTTTTTTGTTTGCAAGCAGCAGATTACGCGCAGAAAAAAAGGATCTCAAGAAGAT
CCTTTGATCTTTTCTACGGGGTCTGACGCTCAGTGGAACGAAAACTCACGTTAAGGGATTTTGGTCATGA
GATTATCAAAAAGGATCTTCACCTAGATCCTTTTAAATTAAAAATGAAGTTTTAAATCAATCTAAAGTAT
ATATGAGTAAACTTGGTCTGACAGTTACCAATGCTTAATCAGTGAGGCACCTATCTCAGCGATCTGTCTA
TTTCGTTCATCCATAGTTGCATTTAAATTTCCGAACTCTCCAAGGCCCTCGTCGGAAAATCTTCAAACCT
TTCGTCCGATCCATCTTGCAGGCTACCTCTCGAACGAACTATCGCAAGTCTCTTGGCCGGCCTTGCGCCT
TGGCTATTGCTTGGCAGCGCCTATCGCCAGGTATTACTCCAATCCCGAATATCCGAGATCGGGATCACCC
GAGAGAAGTTCAACCTACATCCTCAATCCCGATCTATCCGAGATCCGAGGAATATCGAAATCGGGGCGCG
CCTGGCCTCCGCGCCGGGTTTTGGCGCCTCCCGCGGGCGCCCCCCTCGTCACGGCGAGCGCTGCCACGTC
AGACGAAGGGCGCAGGAGCGTCCTGATCCTTCCGCCCGGACGCTCAGGACAGCGGCCCGCTGCTCATAAG
ACTCGGCCTTAGAACCCCAGTATCAGCAGAAGGACATTTTAGGACGGGACTTGGGTGACTCTAGGGCACT
GGTTTTCTTTCCAGAGAGCGGAACAGGCGAGGAAAAGTAGTCCCTTCTCGGCGATTCTGCGGAGGGATCT
CCGTGGGGCGGTGAACGCCGATGATTATATAAGGACGCGCCGGGTGTGGCACAGCTAGTTCCGTCGCAGC
CGGGATTTGGGTCGCGGTTCTTGTTTGTGGATCGCTGTGATCGTCACTTGGTGAGTAGCGGGCTGCTGGG
CTGGCCGGGGCTTTCGTGGCCGCCGGGCCGCTCGGTGGGACGGAAGCGTGTGGAGAGACCGCCAAGGGCT
GTAGTCTGGGTCCGCGAGCAAGGTTGCCCTGAACTGGGGGTTGGGGGGAGCGCAGCAAAATGGCGGCTGT
TCCCGAGTCTTGAATGGAAGACGCTTGTGAGGCGGGCTGTGAGGTCGTTGAAACAAGGTGGGGGGCATGG
TGGGCGGCAAGAACCCAAGGTCTTGAGCCCTTCGCTAATGCGGGAAAGCTCTTATTCGGGTGAGATGGGC
TGGGCACCATCTGGGGACCCTGACGTGAAGTTTGTCACTGACTGGAGAACTCGGTTTGTCGTCTGTTGCG
GGGGCGGCAGTTATGGCGGTGCCGTTGGGCAGTGCACCCGTACCTTTGGGAGCGCGCGCCCTCGTCGTGT
CGTGACGTCACCCGTTCTGTTGGCTTATAATGCAGGGTGGGGCCACCTGCCGGTAGGTGTGCGGTAGGCT
TTTCTCCGTCGCAGGACGCAGGGTTCGGGCCTAGGGTAGGCTCTCCTGAATCGACAGGCGCCGGACCTCT
GGTGAGGGGAGGGATAAGTGAGGCGTCAGTTTCTTTGGTCGGTTTTATGTACCTATCTTCTTAAGTAGCT
GAAGCTCCGGTTTTGAACTATGCGCTCGGGGTTGGCGAGTGTGTTTTGTGAAGTTTTTTAGGCACCTTTT
GAAATGTAATCATTTGGGTCAATATGTAATTTTCAGTGTTAGACTTGTAAATTGTCCGCTAAATTCTGGC
CGTTTTTGGCTTTTTTGTTAGACAACATGGGTAAAAAGCCTGAACTCACCGCGACGTCTGTCGAGAAGTT
TCTGATCGAAAAGTTCGACAGCGTCTCCGACCTGATGCAGCTCTCGGAGGGCGAAGAATCTCGTGCTTTC
AGCTTCGATGTAGGAGGGCGTGGATATGTCCTGCGGGTAAATAGCTGCGCCGATGGTTTCTACAAAGATC
GTTATGTTTATCGGCACTTTGCATCCGCCGCGCTCCCGATTCCGGAAGTGCTTGACATTGGGGAGTTCAG
CGAGAGCCTGACCTATTGCATCTCCCGCCGTGCACAGGGTGTCACGTTGCAAGACCTGCCTGAAACCGAA
CTGCCCGCTGTTCTGCAGCCGGTCGCGGAGGCAATGGATGCCATCGCTGCCGCCGATCTTAGCCAGACGA
GCGGGTTCGGCCCATTCGGACCGCAAGGAATCGGTCAATACACTACATGGCGTGATTTCATATGCGCGAT
TGCTGATCCCCATGTGTATCACTGGCAAACTGTGATGGACGACACCGTCAGTGCGTCCGTCGCGCAGGCT
CTCGATGAGCTGATGCTTTGGGCCGAGGACTGCCCCGAAGTCCGGCACCTCGTGCACGCGGATTTCGGCT
CCAACAATGTCCTGACGGACAATGGCCGCATAACAGCGGTCATTGACTGGAGCGAGGCGATGTTCGGGGA
TTCCCAATACGAGGTCGCCAACATCTTCTTCTGGAGGCCGTGGTTGGCTTGTATGGAGCAGCAGACGCGC
TACTTCGAGCGGAGGCATCCGGAGCTTGCAGGATCGCCCCGGCTCCGGGCGTATATGCTCCGCATTGGTC
TTGACCAACTCTATCAGAGCTTGGTTGACGGCAATTTCGATGATGCAGCTTGGGCGCAGGGTCGATGCGA
CGCAATCGTCCGATCCGGAGCCGGGACTGTCGGGCGTACACAAATCGCCCGCAGAAGCGCCGCCGTCTGG
ACCGATGGCTGTGTAGAAGTACTCGCCGATAGTGGAAACCGACGCCCCAGCACTCGTCCGAGGGCAAAGG
AATAAGCTAGTATGTAAGCCTAGTCTTAGATAATAAAATCGCTATCCATCGAAGATGGATGTGTGTTGGT
TTTTTGTGTGTGTAACGCTAGGCGCGCCTGGTGTACCGAGAACGATCCTCTCAGTGCGAGTCTCGACGAT
CCATATCGTTGCTTGGCAGTCAGCCAGTCGGAATCCAGCTTGGGACCCAGGAAGTCCAATCGTCAGATAT
TGTACTCAAGCCTGGTCACGGCAGCGTACCGATCTGTTTAAACCTAGATATTGATAGTCTGATCGGTCAA
CGTATAATCGAGTCCTAGCTTTTGCAAACATCTATCAAGAGACAGGATCAGCAGGAGGCTTTCGCATGAG
TATTCAACATTTCCGTGTCGCCCTTATTCCCTTTTTTGCGGCATTTTGCCTTCCTGTTTTTGCTCACCCA
GAAACGCTGGTGAAAGTAAAAGATGCTGAAGATCAGTTGGGTGCGCGAGTGGGTTACATCGAACTGGATC
TCAACAGCGGTAAGATCCTTGAGAGTTTTCGCCCCGAAGAACGCTTTCCAATGATGAGCACTTTTAAAGT
TCTGCTATGTGGCGCGGTATTATCCCGTATTGACGCCGGGCAAGAGCAACTCGGTCGCCGCATACACTAT
TCTCAGAATGACTTGGTTGAGTATTCACCAGTCACAGAAAAGCATCTTACGGATGGCATGACAGTAAGAG
AATTATGCAGTGCTGCCATAACCATGAGTGATAACACTGCGGCCAACTTACTTCTGACAACGATTGGAGG
ACCGAAGGAGCTAACCGCTTTTTTGCACAACATGGGGGATCATGTAACTCGCCTTGATCGTTGGGAACCG
GAGCTGAATGAAGCCATACCAAACGACGAGCGTGACACCACGATGCCTGTAGCAATGGCAACAACCTTGC
GTAAACTATTAACTGGCGAACTACTTACTCTAGCTTCCCGGCAACAGTTGATAGACTGGATGGAGGCGGA
TAAAGTTGCAGGACCACTTCTGCGCTCGGCCCTTCCGGCTGGCTGGTTTATTGCTGATAAATCTGGAGCC
GGTGAGCGTGGGTCTCGCGGTATCATTGCAGCACTGGGGCCAGATGGTAAGCCCTCCCGTATCGTAGTTA
TCTACACGACGGGGAGTCAGGCAACTATGGATGAACGAAATAGACAGATCGCTGAGATAGGTGCCTCACT
GATTAAGCATTGGTAACCGATTCTAGGTGCATTGGCGCAGAAAAAAATGCCTGATGCGACGCTGCGCGTC
TTATACTCCCACATATGCCAGATTCAGCAACGGATACGGCTTCCCCAACTTGCCCACTTCCATACGTGTC
CTCCTTACCAGAAATTTATCCTTAAGATCGTTTAAACTCGACTCTGGCTCTATCGAATCTCCGTCGTTTC
GAGCTTACGCGAACAGCCGTGGCGCTCATTTGCTCGTCGGGCATCGAATCTCGTCAGCTATCGTCAGCTT
ACCTTTTTGGCAGCGATCGCGGCTCCCGACATCTTGGACCATTAGCTCCACAGGTATCTTCTTCCCTCTA
GTGGTCATAACAGCAGCTTCAGCTACCTCTCAATTCAAAAAACCCCTCAAGACCCGTTTAGAGGCCCCAA
GGGGTTATGCTATCAATCGTTGCGTTACACACACAAAAAACCAACACACATCCATCTTCGATGGATAGCG
ATTTTATTATCTAACTGCTGATCGAGTGTAGCCAGATCTAGTAATCAATTACGGGGTCATTAGTTCATAG
CCCATATATGGAGTTCCGCGTTACATAACTTACGGTAAATGGCCCGCCTGGCTGACCGCCCAACGACCCC
CGCCCATTGACGTCAATAATGACGTATGTTCCCATAGTAACGCCAATAGGGACTTTCCATTGACGTCAAT
GGGTGGAGTATTTACGGTAAACTGCCCACTTGGCAGTACATCAAGTGTATCATATGCCAAGTACGCCCCC
TATTGACGTCAATGACGGTAAATGGCCCGCCTGGCATTATGCCCAGTACATGACCTTATGGGACTTTCCT
ACTTGGCAGTACATCTACGTATTAGTCATCGCTATTACCATGCTGATGCGGTTTTGGCAGTACATCAATG
GGCGTGGATAGCGGTTTGACTCACGGGGATTTCCAAGTCTCCACCCCATTGACGTCAATGGGAGTTTGTT
TTGGCACCAAAATCAACGGGACTTTCCAAAATGTCGTAACAACTCCGCCCCATTGACGCAAATGGGCGGT
AGGCGTGTACGGTGGGAGGTCTATATAAGCAGAGCTGGTTTAGTGAACCGTCAGATCAGATCTTTGTCGA
TCCTACCATCCACTCGACACACCCGCCAGCGGCCGC
Features (pLannotate 1.2.2; 20 found; start..end, strand, type, name):
   1610..1627    +  CDS            6xHis: 6xHis affinity tag
   1696..1817    -  polyA_signal   SV40 poly(A) signal: SV40 polyadenylation signal
   1840..1909    -  CDS            large T antigen (fragment): large T antigen from SV40 (simian virus 40)
   1932..1978    +  terminator     T7 terminator: transcription terminator for bacteriophage T7 RNA polymerase
   2008..2144    +  terminator     rrnG terminator: transcription terminator from the E. coli ribosomal RNA rrnG operon (Albrechtsen et al., 1991)
   2189..2260    +  misc_feature   3' β-globin insulator: insulator downstream of the human β-globin locus (Farrell et al., 2002)
   2486..3074    -  rep_origin     ori: high-copy-number ColE1/pMB1/pBR322/pUC origin of replication
   3246..3310    -  CDS            bla(M) (fragment): β-lactamase lacking the signal sequence; bla(M); allows cytosolic expression of β-lactamase
   3574..4783    +  promoter       UbC promoter: human ubiquitin C promoter
   4793..5814    +  CDS            HygR (fragment): hygromycin B phosphotransferase confers resistance to hygromycin
   5842..5890    +  polyA_signal   poly(A) signal: synthetic polyadenylation signal
   6156..7016    +  CDS            AmpR: β-lactamase; bla; confers resistance to ampicillin, carbenicillin, and related antibiotics
   7029..7165    +  terminator     rrnG terminator: transcription terminator from the E. coli ribosomal RNA rrnG operon (Albrechtsen et al., 1991)
   7310..7381    +  misc_feature   5' β-globin insulator: insulator upstream of the human β-globin locus (Farrell et al., 2002)
   7386..7432    -  terminator     T7 terminator: transcription terminator for bacteriophage T7 RNA polymerase
   7450..7498    -  polyA_signal   poly(A) signal: synthetic polyadenylation signal
   7579..7882    +  enhancer       CMV enhancer: human cytomegalovirus immediate early enhancer
   7955..7972    -  promoter       CMV promoter (fragment): human cytomegalovirus (CMV) immediate early promoter
   8035..8086    +  promoter       CMVd2 promoter: truncated human cytomegalovirus (CMV) immediate early promoter that yields moderately reduced expression relative to the full-length promoter
   8152..1603    +  CDS            rep (fragment) (across the origin): R1AB_SARS2 - Experimental evidence at protein level: Swiss-Prot protein existence level 1. [2'-O-methyltransferase]: Methyltransferase that mediates mRNA cap 2'-O-ribose methylation to the 5'-cap structure of viral mRNAs. N7-methyl guanosine cap is a prerequisite for binding of nsp16. Therefore plays an essential role in viral mRNAs cap methylation which is essential to evade immune system. From Severe acute respiratory syndrome coronavirus 2 (2019-nCoV) (SARS-CoV-2).
