[The description below was written by a language model from this plasmid's Addgene catalogue record and pLannotate feature annotations shown in this document.]
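Description:
pGBW-m4133766 is a mammalian expression plasmid built on the pTwist_CMV_Hygro_6 backbone that carries the wild-type coding sequence for the SARS-CoV-2 3'-to-5' exonuclease, a mature product of the ORF1ab replicase polyprotein. The full sequence is about 8.2 kb. In bacteria it is maintained as a high-copy plasmid through a ColE1/pUC-type origin and selected with ampicillin via an intact β-lactamase gene. For mammalian cells it carries a separate hygromycin B phosphotransferase cassette driven by the human ubiquitin C promoter and closed by a synthetic poly(A) signal.

The roughly 1.6 kb insert sits downstream of the CMV immediate-early enhancer and promoter elements. In the feature table it appears as a fragment of the SARS-CoV-2 replicase polyprotein that spans the numbering origin of the circular sequence. The functional text attached to that hit describes the 2'-O-methyltransferase, but this is generic annotation inherited from the polyprotein database entry, not a description of this fragment, which the catalogue identifies as the exonuclease. The open reading frame continues into a backbone-encoded C-terminal tag, recorded as a TEV-cleavable 6xHis. This tag allows affinity capture or detection and later tag removal, although only the 6xHis portion is annotated. An SV40 polyadenylation signal lies downstream of the tag, annotated on the opposite strand.

The expression unit is bracketed by 5' and 3' β-globin insulator elements and by bacterial rrnG and T7 terminators, an arrangement that would help shield it from read-through transcription and neighbouring regulatory influence. The record supports its use for transient or hygromycin-selected expression of the tagged viral exonuclease in mammalian cells, but it does not specify particular downstream applications.
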