Addgene plasmid #152935: pGBW-m4133766
Purpose: Mammalian expression plasmid for SARS-CoV-2 3'-to-5' exonuclease
Depositing lab: Ginkgo Bioworks & Benjie Chen. Depositing organization: Ginkgo Bioworks.
Backbone
  Vector backbone: pTwist_CMV_Hygro_6
  Backbone size w/o insert (bp): 6525
  Vector type: Mammalian Expression
  Selectable markers: Hygromycin
Growth in bacteria
  Bacterial resistance: Ampicillin, 100 μg/mL
  Growth temperature: 37°C
  Growth strain: DH5alpha
  Copy number: High Copy
Gene/Insert
  Gene/Insert name: SARS-CoV-2 3'-to-5' exonuclease
  Species: Severe acute respiratory syndrome coronavirus 2
  Insert size (bp): 1580
  Mutation: wt
  Entrez Gene: ORF1ab (a.k.a. GU280_gp01)
  Promoter: CMV
  Tag / fusion protein: Cleavable TEV;6xHis-003 (C terminal on backbone)
  Cloning method: Unknown
Resource information
  A portion of this plasmid was derived from a plasmid made by: GinkgoBioworks
Depositor comments: NCBI reference sequence: YP_009725309.1
How to cite: pGBW-m4133766 was a gift from Ginkgo Bioworks & Benjie Chen (Addgene plasmid # 152935 ; http://n2t.net/addgene:152935 ; RRID:Addgene_152935)
